>Addgene plasmid #109101 | NK642 | addgene full sequence | sequence record 210539 | Addgene NGS Result
CCTCGTGATACGCCTATTTTTATAGGTTAATGTCATGATAATAATGGTTTCTTAGACGTCAGGTGGCACT
TTTCGGGGAAATGTGCGCGGAACCCCTATTTGTTTATTTTTCTAAATACATTCAAATATGTATCCGCTCA
TGAGACAATAACCCTGATAAATGCTTCAATAATATTGAAAAAGGAAGAGTATGAGTATTCAACATTTCCG
TGTCGCCCTTATTCCCTTTTTTGCGGCATTTTGCCTTCCTGTTTTTGCTCACCCAGAAACGCTGGTGAAA
GTAAAAGATGCTGAAGATCAGTTGGGTGCACGAGTGGGTTACATCGAACTGGATCTCAACAGCGGTAAGA
TCCTTGAGAGTTTTCGCCCCGAAGAACGTTTTCCAATGATGAGCACTTTTAAAGTTCTGCTATGTGGCGC
GGTATTATCCCGTATTGACGCCGGGCAAGAGCAACTCGGTCGCCGCATACACTATTCTCAGAATGACTTG
GTTGAGTACTCACCAGTCACAGAAAAGCATCTTACGGATGGCATGACAGTAAGAGAATTATGCAGTGCTG
CCATAACCATGAGTGATAACACTGCGGCCAACTTACTTCTGACAACGATCGGAGGACCGAAGGAGCTAAC
CGCTTTTTTGCACAACATGGGGGATCATGTAACTCGCCTTGATCGTTGGGAACCGGAGCTGAATGAAGCC
ATACCAAACGACGAGCGTGACACCACGATGCCTGTAGCAATGGCAACAACGTTGCGCAAACTATTAACTG
GCGAACTACTTACTCTAGCTTCCCGGCAACAATTAATAGACTGGATGGAGGCGGATAAAGTTGCAGGACC
ACTTCTGCGCTCGGCCCTTCCGGCTGGCTGGTTTATTGCTGATAAATCTGGAGCCGGTGAGCGTGGGTCT
CGCGGTATCATTGCAGCACTGGGGCCAGATGGTAAGCCCTCCCGTATCGTAGTTATCTACACGACGGGGA
GTCAGGCAACTATGGATGAACGAAATAGACAGATCGCTGAGATAGGTGCCTCACTGATTAAGCATTGGTA
ACTGTCAGACCAAGTTTACTCATATATACTTTAGATTGATTTAAAACTTCATTTTTAATTTAAAAGGATC
TAGGTGAAGATCCTTTTTGATAATCTCATGACCAAAATCCCTTAACGTGAGTTTTCGTTCCACTGAGCGT
CAGACCCCGTAGAAAAGATCAAAGGATCTTCTTGAGATCCTTTTTTTCTGCGCGTAATCTGCTGCTTGCA
AACAAAAAAACCACCGCTACCAGCGGTGGTTTGTTTGCCGGATCAAGAGCTACCAACTCTTTTTCCGAAG
GTAACTGGCTTCAGCAGAGCGCAGATACCAAATACTGTTCTTCTAGTGTAGCCGTAGTTAGGCCACCACT
TCAAGAACTCTGTAGCACCGCCTACATACCTCGCTCTGCTAATCCTGTTACCAGTGGCTGCTGCCAGTGG
CGATAAGTCGTGTCTTACCGGGTTGGACTCAAGACGATAGTTACCGGATAAGGCGCAGCGGTCGGGCTGA
ACGGGGGGTTCGTGCACACAGCCCAGCTTGGAGCGAACGACCTACACCGAACTGAGATACCTACAGCGTG
AGCTATGAGAAAGCGCCACGCTTCCCGAAGGGAGAAAGGCGGACAGGTATCCGGTAAGCGGCAGGGTCGG
AACAGGAGAGCGCACGAGGGAGCTTCCAGGGGGAAACGCCTGGTATCTTTATAGTCCTGTCGGGTTTCGC
CACCTCTGACTTGAGCGTCGATTTTTGTGATGCTCGTCAGGGGGGCGGAGCCTATGGAAAAACGCCAGCA
ACGCGGCCTTTTTACGGTTCCTGGCCTTTTGCTGGCCTTTTGCTCACATGTTCTTTCCTGCGTTATCCCC
TGATTCTGTGGATAACCGTATTACCGCCTTTGAGTGAGCTGATACCGCTCGCCGCAGCCGAACGACCGAG
CGCAGCGAGTCAGTGAGCGAGGAAGCGGAAGAGCGCCCAATACGCAAACCGCCTCTCCCCGCGCGTTGGC
CGATTCATTAATGCAGCTGGCACGACAGGTTTCCCGACTGGAAAGCGGGCAGTGAGCGCAACGCAATTAA
TGTGAGTTAGCTCACTCATTAGGCACCCCAGGCTTTACACTTTATGCTTCCGGCTCGTATGTTGTGTGGA
ATTGTGAGCGGATAACAATTTCACACAGGAAACAGCTATGACCATGATTACGCCAAGCTTGTAACGACTG
CAGTCTTGTTGTCGTTTGTCGTCGTCGTTCTCTGTCTCCCACCCAACTTTTGCCAATTGCAACAGTGACT
TCTGTACAATTTGCAACAGATACCAACGTGTCGAGTCAGCACAAATGGCGAGGAAGGTTCGCGTGCATTG
CTTGCGCGCCTCTTTGTCATGGGCGCACGCTGATTTGTGTGTGATTTGCACCAAATTTCCTGCCGACACA
ACTTGGGCCCGTACCACACGACCCGTTTCTGGACCCGTTTCTGGCCCAGAAACGCGAATGTTGCGAAAGA
TGCGACCACGTGCTCGCTGTCGACAACACAAACTCCCGCACAATCCCCATGAAAAAAAAAGTGCTTGCTG
GGCTTGTGTCTGGCCTGTGTGCGTGGCGTGGCCGCGTGTGGCTTCGTTCTTGCTTCTGCTCACTCAGCCT
GTTACACGCAGAGTGGCTGCGAGAAACAAGGAGAGGGGTTTGCGGCATTGGCGCATGTGCATCTGCCTTT
TTCATTGAGTCAGTCTGCAGCTCAAGAGGTTGGTTTCGTCGACGGATATGAGTGAGCTTCTATGGATGAT
GAGAGGTGGTGGTGGTTGTATGGTTGGTGGTTGGTGGTTGGTGCAAGGCGAGCCACGCGAAGAGCGACAA
GGATGAGGGAGAGGAGAGGAGACTAGGAAAGAGGTGAAGGGAAGGGAAGGGCGAGCAATGACGACGAGAT
AAAAGACAGCCACCACCGCACCCGCACAAAAGCATTGCTCGCACGCATGGTCGTGTGTTATGTTTCACAC
CACCAACATAACCAATACAAGCCATCACCAATACAAGCCAGCGCTCAAGCACACACGCACGCACGCACAC
ACAATACACACGCACGTGAAACGTTCACATTGTCCGCTCACAAATGCCTTTCCCTTCTCGTCGCTTTCCT
TGCCTTTTTTTCTTCCCCTCCTGACTTCCTTCCTGCCTTCCTTCCTTCCTCCCCTTCTCCGTCCACCAAC
ACCATTTATTTCTCTGCTCTTTTTCCTCGTGCCACGTGAGCAGTCTTTTCGCGTCGTCTTCTTCTTTGAC
CCCGTTTACCGTCAACACCATCAACAACCAGCAACATGGTCTCCAAGGGCGAGGAGACCACGATGGGCGT
CATCAAGCCCGACATGAAGATCAAGCTCAAGATGGAGGGCAACGTCAACGGCCACGCCTTCGTCATCGAG
GGCGAGGGCGAGGGCAAGCCCTACGACGGCACCAACACCATCAACCTCGAGGTCAAGGAGGGCGCCCCCC
TCCCCTTCTCCTACGACATCCTCACCACCGCCTTCGCCTACGGCAACCGCGCCTTCACCAAGTACCCCGA
CGACATCCCCAACTACTTCAAGCAGTCCTTCCCCGAGGGCTACTCCTGGGAGCGCACCATGACCTTCGAG
GACAAGGGCATCGTCAAGGTCAAGTCCGACATCTCTATGGAGGAGGACTCCTTCATCTACGAGATCCACC
TCAAGGGCGAGAACTTCCCCCCCAACGGCCCCGTCATGCAGAAGAAGACCACCGGCTGGGACGCCTCCAC
CGAGCGCATGTACGTCCGCGACGGCGTCCTCAAGGGCGACGTGAAGCACAAGCTCCTCCTCGAGGGCGGC
GGCCACCACCGCGTCGACTTCAAGACCATCTACCGCGCCAAGAAGGCCGTCAAGCTCCCCGACTACCACT
TCGTCGACCACCGCATCGAGATCCTCAACCACAACAAGGACTACAACAAGGTCACCGTCTACGAGTCCGC
CGTCGCCCGCAACTCCACCGACGGCATGGACGAGCTGTACAAGGCTTCTGGCGGTAGCGGTGGCTCCAGT
GGCGACATAGGCTTTGCCAACCTCCCCAATCAAATCCATCGTGAGGTCACGCTCAAGGGGTTTGACTTCA
CTTTGATGGTCGTTGGGCGGTCTGGATTGGGAAAATCGACGTTTGTCAACACCCTGTTCTCCACCGACAT
CTATGAAGAGGACAAGCCCTATCCCCCACCTTGTGCTCGCATTCCCAGCACAACCTCTGTGCAGGAGAGC
GTGACAACGCTCATTGAGAACGACGTTCAGCTCACGCTCACGCTCGTGGACACGCCGGGCTTTGGAAACG
GCATCAACAACACAGACTGCTGGGTCCCCATTGAGGAGTATGTTGACAATGCGTTCTCCAAGTACGAGGG
CGAGGAGTCGAAGATCAGCCGCACGGATATCCGTGATTGCCGCGTCCACTGCTGCCTCTACTTCCTCACT
CCTTGCATCCACGGCGTCCGTCCCCTCGACATTGAAGTCATGAAGCGCCTGCACACGAAGGTGAACATCA
TCCCCGTCATTGCAAAGGCGGATTCGCTCACAGTGGACGAGTGCCAGCTCCTCAAGGAACGCGTGCGCGC
CACGCTGGCGGAGCACAACATCAACGTGTTTGAGTTTCCCGAAGATGACGATGATGATGAAGAGGTGCAA
GACGACGTTGCAAACGCCAGGTCTGCGTGGCCGTTTGCTGTATCGGCCTCAACACAGGTACTCTTCGCAG
ATGATAAGGAAATGCGTGGCCGCGCCTACCCCTGGGGTTACGTCGAAGTCGACAATCCGCAGCACTCGGA
CTTCGTTGGCCTGCGCAACCTAATCATCAGAACGTACATGCAGCAGCTGATTGACACGACGAACAACGTC
CACTACGAGCGTTTCCGTCAGCAGCGCCTCTCCAGCCTCTCTCTTGACACATCCATCAGTGGAAGCCCCA
AATCGGATCCCAACAGCCAAAACTTCATCGAACAGCTCGAAGGACAGCTCAAACAACACGAGAAGAAGCT
TGTGAAGATGGAGCGAGAGATGACAGAAGTCTTTGAGAAGCGCGTGCGCGAAAAACAGCAGAAAATCAAG
ACGCAAGAGGCGCAGCTGCTGAAGGAGCACGAGGAGTTTGAAGAAAAGTTGAAGAAGCAGCAAAGGGAGC
TTGAGATGCAGCGCGAGCAGTTTGAGCGGGAGAAGAAGGAGTACGAGGCCGAGGAGGAGAAGCGAAAGGC
CGCACAGGCGCAGTCCACTGGCCGGCGCAAGAAGTTCTTCTAAGCGCCTCGTTGGTCATTGCCACCTTGT
TGCCTCTTTTGCTGTTGTCCTCGTGTCGACGCGTGCCACGTGCGCTTGTTGTGAGTTGATTCTGCTTCTT
GTGCACGTCATGCCGAGCCCTTGGGCCCCGCAATAAACCCACTATGCCAGTGTAACTATCCTTCCCCCCA
ATGTATAACTGTGACGATCAATGAGCGGTGCCCGTCTAGAGGATCCCCGGGTACCGAGCTCGAATTCACT
GGCCGTCGTTTTACAACGTCGTGACTGGGAAAACCCTGGCGTTACCCAACTTAATCGCCTTGCAGCACAT
CCCCCTTTCGCCAGCTGGCGTAATAGCGAAGAGGCCCGCACCGATCGCCCTTCCCAACAGTTGCGCAGCC
TGAATGGCGAATGGCGCCTGATGCGGTATTTTCTCCTTACGCATCTGTGCGGTATTTCACACCGCATATG
GTGCACTCTCAGTACAATCTGCTCTGATGCCGCATAGTTAAGCCAGCCCCGACACCCGCCAACACCCGCT
GACGCGCCCTGACGGGCTTGTCTGCTCCCGGCATCCGCTTACAGACAAGCTGTGACCGTCTCCGGGAGCT
GCATGTGTCAGAGGTTTTCACCGTCATCACCGAAACGCGCGAGACGAAAGGG
Features (pLannotate 1.2.2; 12 found; start..end, strand, type, name):
     86..190     +  promoter       AmpR promoter: bla
    191..1051    +  CDS            AmpR: β-lactamase; bla; confers resistance to ampicillin, carbenicillin, and related antibiotics
   1222..1810    +  rep_origin     ori: high-copy-number ColE1/pMB1/pBR322/pUC origin of replication
   1993..2085    +  CDS            lacI (fragment): lac repressor; lacI; The lac repressor binds to the lac operator to inhibit transcription in E. coli. This inhibition can be relieved by adding lactose or isopropyl-β-D-thiogalactopyranoside (IPTG).
   2098..2119    +  protein_bind   CAP binding site: CAP binding activates transcription in the presence of cAMP. E. coli catabolite activator protein
   2134..2164    +  promoter       lac promoter: promoter for the E. coli lac operon
   2172..2188    +  protein_bind   lac operator: The lac repressor binds to the lac operator to inhibit transcription in E. coli. This inhibition can be relieved by adding lactose or isopropyl-β-D-thiogalactopyranoside (IPTG). lac repressor encoded by lacI
   3326..4033    +  CDS            mTFP1: mTFP1 is a basic (constitutively fluorescent) cyan fluorescent protein published in 2006, derived from Clavularia sp.. It has low acid sensitivity.
   5495..5527    -  misc_feature   MCS (fragment): pUC18/19 multiple cloning site
   5524..5681    +  CDS            lacZα (fragment): LacZα fragment of β-galactosidase; lacZ fragment
   5687..5786    -  misc_feature   bom (fragment): basis of mobility region from pBR322
   5888..5923    -  CDS            rop (fragment): Rop protein, which maintains plasmids at low copy number; rop
