[The description below was written by a language model from this plasmid's Addgene catalogue record and pLannotate feature annotations shown in this document.]
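Description:
NK642 (also recorded as pDSB_0102) is a choanoflagellate expression plasmid of about 5.9 kb, built by Gibson assembly on the pDSB_0093 backbone and intended for reporter gene expression in Salpingoeca rosetta. The bacterial portion has a pUC-type layout: a high-copy ColE1/pMB1-family origin of replication, and a β-lactamase gene under its own promoter for ampicillin selection in E. coli. Remnants of the parental cloning vector flank the insert region. These include the CAP binding site, lac promoter and operator, fragments of lacI and lacZα, part of the pUC18/19 multiple cloning site, and short bom and rop fragments. They are backbone carry-over and have no stated role in the payload.

The alternative insert name, pEFL_mTFP1_PTSG_07215_3'act, describes the expression cassette. The cyan fluorescent protein mTFP1 (derived from Clavularia sp.) is placed ahead of PTSG_07215, an S. rosetta gene identifier, which implies an N-terminal mTFP1 fusion. The "pEFL" and "3'act" elements appear to be a promoter region and a 3' region, presumably from EFL and actin genes, but the record does not define them. The feature table annotates only the mTFP1 coding sequence. The stretches of roughly 1.1 kb upstream and 1.5 kb downstream of it are unannotated and would accommodate the promoter, the PTSG_07215 sequence and the 3' element. The record does not state what PTSG_07215 encodes, although the associated publication concerns choanoflagellate transfection, cell biology and septins. No marker for selection in choanoflagellates is annotated or recorded. The construct is therefore best described as a fluorescent fusion reporter for visualising the tagged protein in transfected S. rosetta cells.
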