Addgene plasmid #109101: NK642
Purpose: Reporter gene expression in S. rosetta
Depositing lab: Nicole King. Depositing organization: University of California, Berkeley. Publication: Transfection of choanoflagellates illuminates their cell biology and the ancestry of animal septins. Booth DS, Szmidt-Middleton H, King N. Mol Biol Cell. 2018 Dec 1;29(25):3026-3038. doi: 10.1091/mbc.E18-08-0514. Epub 2018 Oct 3. PubMed 30281390.
Backbone
  Vector backbone: pDSB_0093
  Vector type: Choanoflagellate Expression
Growth in bacteria
  Bacterial resistance: Ampicillin, 100 μg/mL
  Growth temperature: 37°C
  Growth strain: DH5alpha
  Copy number: High Copy
Gene/Insert
  Gene/Insert name: PTSG_07215 (alt name: pEFL_mTFP1_PTSG_07215_3'act)
  Cloning method: Gibson Cloning
Terms and licenses: Academic/Nonprofit Terms; Industry Terms: Not Available to Industry
Depositor comments: pDSB_0102 . Please visit https://www.biorxiv.org/content/early/2018/06/09/343111 for bioRxiv preprint.
How to cite: NK642 was a gift from Nicole King (Addgene plasmid # 109101 ; http://n2t.net/addgene:109101 ; RRID:Addgene_109101)
